Addgene plasmid #214854: AiP14036: pAAV-AiE0743m_3xC2-minBG-CoChR-EGFP-WPRE3-BGHpA (Alias: CN4036)
Purpose: Expression of CoChR-EGFP in striatal cholinergic neurons
Depositing lab: Allen Institute for Brain Science & Jonathan Ting. Depositing organization: Allen Institute. Publication: Enhancer AAV toolbox for accessing and perturbing striatal cell types and circuits. Hunker AC, Wirthlin ME, Gill G, Johansen NJ, Hooper M, Omstead V, Vargas S, Lerma MN, Taskin N, Weed N, Laird WD, Bishaw YM, Bendrick JL, Gore BB, Ben-Simon Y, Opitz-Araya X, Martinez RA, Way SW, Thyagarajan B, Otto S, Sanchez REA, Alexander JR, Amaya A, Amster A, Arbuckle J, Ayala A, Baker PM, Barcelli T, Barta S, Bertagnolli D, Bielstein C, Bishwakarma P, Bowlus J, Boyer G, Brouner K, Casian B, Casper T, Chakka AB, Chakrabarty R, Chong P, Clark M, Colbert K, Daniel S, Dawe T, Departee M, DiValentin P, Donadio NP, Dotson NI, Dwivedi D, Egdorf T, Fliss T, Gary A, Goldy J, Grasso C, Groce EL, Gudsnuk K, Han W, Haradon Z, Hastings S, Helback O, Ho WV, Huang C, Johnson T, Jones DL, Juneau Z, Kenney J, Leibly M, Li S, Liang E, Loeffler H, Lusk NA, Madigan Z, Malloy J, Malone J, McCue R, Melchor J, Mich JK, Moosman S, Morin E, Naidoo R, Newman D, Ngo K, Nguyen K, Oster AL, Ouellette B, Oyama AA, Pena N, Pham T, Phillips E, Pom C, Potekhina L, Ransford S, Ray PL, Reding M, Rette DF, Reynoldson C, Rimorin C, Sigler AR, Rocha DB, Ronellenfitch K, Ruiz A, Sawyer L, Sevigny JP, Shapovalova NV, Shepard N, Shulga L, Soliman S, Staats B, Taormina MJ, Tieu M, Wang Y, Wilkes J, Wood T, Zhou T, Williford A, Dee N, Mollenkopf T, Ng L, Esposito L, Kalmbach BE, Yao S, Ariza J, Collman F, Mufti S, Smith K, Waters J, Ersing I, Patrick M, Zeng H, Lein ES, Kojima Y, Horwitz G, Owen SF, Levi BP, Daigle TL, Tasic B, Bakken TE, Ting JT. Neuron. 2025 May 21;113(10):1507-1524.e17. doi: 10.1016/j.neuron.2025.04.035. PubMed 40403704.
Backbone
  Vector backbone: rAAV
  Vector type: AAV
Growth in bacteria
  Bacterial resistance: Ampicillin, 100 μg/mL
  Growth temperature: 30°C
  Growth strain: NEB Stable
  Copy number: High Copy
Gene/Insert
  Gene/Insert name: CoChR-EGFP
  Species: Synthetic
  Cloning method: Restriction Enzyme; 5′ cloning site unknown (unknown if destroyed)
Terms and licenses: Academic/Nonprofit Terms; Industry Terms: Not Available to Industry
Depositor comments: Allen Institute plasmid ALIAS: AiP14036 This work supported by NIH BRAIN Initiative grant UF1MH128339
How to cite: AiP14036: pAAV-AiE0743m_3xC2-minBG-CoChR-EGFP-WPRE3-BGHpA (Alias: CN4036) was a gift from Allen Institute for Brain Science & Jonathan Ting (Addgene plasmid # 214854 ; http://n2t.net/addgene:214854 ; RRID:Addgene_214854)
