[The description below was written by a language model from this plasmid's Addgene catalogue record and pLannotate feature annotations shown in this document.]
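Description:
AiP14036: pAAV-AiE0743m_3xC2-minBG-CoChR-EGFP-WPRE3-BGHpA (alias CN4036) is a 5.8 kb recombinant AAV transfer plasmid designed to express an optogenetic actuator in striatal cholinergic neurons. It is maintained in bacteria through a high-copy ColE1/pUC-type origin and selected with ampicillin via the β-lactamase gene and its promoter. An f1 phage origin and small remnants of pBR322 bom and rop sequences are also present in the backbone. The expression cassette is flanked by AAV2 inverted terminal repeats, which direct replication and packaging of the intervening DNA into AAV particles. The annotation detects a full-length ITR on the 3′ side but only two short fragments on the 5′ side. The recorded use of a recombination-deficient host strain fits the known instability of ITRs.

The payload is a fusion of CoChR, a high-photocurrent channelrhodopsin from Chloromonas oogama, to EGFP, so that light-activatable cells can also be identified by fluorescence. Downstream lie two adjacent WPRE fragments, consistent with the shortened WPRE3 element named in the construct, which enhances transcript stability and expression, followed by the bovine growth hormone polyadenylation signal. The region upstream of CoChR is not annotated in the feature table. From the plasmid name, it should contain the enhancer AiE0743m, apparently as three copies of a core segment (3xC2), joined to a minimal beta-globin promoter (minBG). In that arrangement the enhancer would supply cell-type specificity while the minimal promoter supports transcription initiation. The construct belongs to an enhancer-AAV toolbox for accessing and perturbing striatal cell types, and is intended for viral delivery to enable selective photostimulation of cholinergic neurons.
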