Features (pLannotate 1.2.2; 15 found; start..end, strand, type, name):
     12..39      +  repeat_region  AAV2 ITR (fragment): inverted terminal repeat of adeno-associated virus serotype 2 inverted
     68..95      +  repeat_region  AAV2 ITR (fragment): inverted terminal repeat of adeno-associated virus serotype 2 inverted
    963..1826    +  CDS            CoChR: high-photocurrent channelrhodopsin from Chloromonas oogama (Shemesh et al., 2017)
   1845..2561    +  CDS            EGFP: the original enhanced GFP (Yang et al., 1996) mammalian codon-optimized
   2576..2733    +  misc_feature   WPRE (fragment): woodchuck hepatitis virus posttranscriptional regulatory element
   2739..2819    +  misc_feature   WPRE (fragment): woodchuck hepatitis virus posttranscriptional regulatory element
   2836..2947    +  polyA_signal   bGH poly(A) signal: bovine growth hormone polyadenylation signal
   3065..3205    +  repeat_region  AAV2 ITR: inverted terminal repeat of adeno-associated virus serotype 2 inverted
   3210..3261    -  misc_feature   bom (fragment): basis of mobility region from pBR322
   3280..3735    +  rep_origin     f1 ori (sequence partly withheld): f1 bacteriophage origin of replication; arrow indicates direction of (+) strand synthesis
   3736..3785    -  misc_feature   bom (fragment): basis of mobility region from pBR322
   3887..3922    -  CDS            rop (fragment): Rop protein, which maintains plasmids at low copy number; rop
   4017..4121    +  promoter       AmpR promoter: bla
   4122..4982    +  CDS            AmpR: β-lactamase; bla; confers resistance to ampicillin, carbenicillin, and related antibiotics
   5153..5741    +  rep_origin     ori: high-copy-number ColE1/pMB1/pBR322/pUC origin of replication
>Addgene plasmid #214854 | AiP14036: pAAV-AiE0743m_3xC2-minBG-CoChR-EGFP-WPRE3-BGHpA (Alias: CN4036) | addgene full sequence | sequence record 425169 | Addgene NGS Result
CCTGCAGGCAGCTGCGCGCTCGCTCGCTCACTGAGGCCGCCCGGGCGTCGGGCGACCTTTGGTCGCCCGG
CCTCAGTGAGCGAGCGAGCGCGCAGAGAGGGAGTGGCCAACTCCATCACTAGGGGTTCCTGCGGCCGCAC
GCGTAGCAGCAGCTAGTAGTACATACAAAGAAATAGAAAACATGAAGACCAGGGGAGTTTAATTATATGG
TTGCAAAAATGGTTCAACATTGCAAAGTTGTTAATACTCAGTGGATGGGGAGGGAGCTGTGCAATTATCT
CCACAGGTACAGAAAAGGCACTTAGTAAAATGTAGCCAACTCTTTGGCTTCTAAAAAAGGAGAAAATGGT
TTACAAAAACAAGCCTCCCTGGATGCTTCCTTAATTTGTTCTTAGCAGCAGCTAGTAGTACATACAAAGA
AATAGAAAACATGAAGACCAGGGGAGTTTAATTATATGGTTGCAAAAATGGTTCAACATTGCAAAGTTGT
TAATACTCAGTGGATGGGGAGGGAGCTGTGCAATTATCTCCACAGGTACAGAAAAGGCACTTAGTAAAAT
GTAGCCAACTCTTTGGCTTCTAAAAAAGGAGAAAATGGTTTACAAAAACAAGCCTCCCTGGATGCTTCCT
TAATTTGTTCTTAGCAGCAGCTAGTAGTACATACAAAGAAATAGAAAACATGAAGACCAGGGGAGTTTAA
TTATATGGTTGCAAAAATGGTTCAACATTGCAAAGTTGTTAATACTCAGTGGATGGGGAGGGAGCTGTGC
AATTATCTCCACAGGTACAGAAAAGGCACTTAGTAAAATGTAGCCAACTCTTTGGCTTCTAAAAAAGGAG
AAAATGGTTTACAAAAACAAGCCTCCCTGGATGCTTCCTTAATTTGTTCTTGAGCTCGGGCTGGGCATAA
AAGTCAGGGCAGAGCCATCTATTGCTTACATTTGCTTCTGGGATCCGCCACCATGCTGGGAAACGGCAGC
GCCATTGTGCCTATCGACCAGTGCTTTTGCCTGGCTTGGACCGACAGCCTGGGAAGCGATACAGAGCAGC
TGGTGGCCAACATCCTCCAGTGGTTCGCCTTCGGCTTCAGCATCCTGATCCTGATGTTCTACGCCTACCA
GACTTGGAGAGCCACTTGCGGTTGGGAGGAGGTCTACGTCTGTTGCGTCGAGCTGACCAAGGTCATCATC
GAGTTCTTCCACGAGTTCGACGACCCCAGCATGCTGTACCTGGCTAACGGACACCGAGTCCAGTGGCTGA
GATACGCAGAGTGGCTGCTGACTTGTCCCGTCATCCTGATCCACCTGAGCAACCTGACCGGCCTGAAGGA
CGACTACAGCAAGCGGACCATGAGGCTGCTGGTGTCAGACGTGGGAACCATCGTGTGGGGAGCTACAAGC
GCCATGAGCACAGGCTACGTCAAGGTCATCTTCTTCGTGCTGGGTTGCATCTACGGCGCCAACACCTTCT
TCCACGCCGCCAAGGTGTATATCGAGAGCTACCACGTGGTGCCAAAGGGCAGACCTAGAACCGTCGTGCG
GATCATGGCTTGGCTGTTCTTCCTGTCTTGGGGCATGTTCCCCGTGCTGTTCGTCGTGGGACCAGAAGGA
TTCGACGCCATCAGCGTGTACGGCTCTACCATTGGCCACACCATCATCGACCTCATGAGCAAGAATTGTT
GGGGCCTGCTGGGACACTATCTGAGAGTGCTGATCCACCAGCACATCATCATCTACGGCGACATCCGGAA
GAAGACCAAGATCAACGTGGCCGGCGAGGAGATGGAAGTGGAGACCATGGTGGACCAGGAGGACGAGGAG
ACAGTGGCGGCACCGGTAGTAGCAGTGAGCAAGGGCGAGGAGCTGTTCACCGGGGTGGTGCCCATCCTGG
TCGAGCTGGACGGCGACGTAAACGGCCACAAGTTCAGCGTGTCCGGCGAGGGCGAGGGCGATGCCACCTA
CGGCAAGCTGACCCTGAAGTTCATTTGCACCACCGGCAAGCTGCCCGTGCCCTGGCCCACCCTCGTGACC
ACCCTGACCTACGGCGTGCAGTGCTTCAGCCGCTACCCCGACCACATGAAGCAGCACGACTTCTTCAAGT
CCGCCATGCCCGAAGGCTACGTCCAGGAGCGCACCATCTTCTTCAAGGACGACGGCAACTACAAGACCCG
CGCCGAGGTGAAGTTCGAGGGCGACACCCTGGTGAACCGCATCGAGCTGAAGGGCATCGACTTCAAGGAG
GACGGCAACATCCTGGGGCACAAGCTGGAGTACAACTACAACAGCCACAACGTCTATATCATGGCCGACA
AGCAGAAGAACGGCATCAAGGTGAACTTCAAGATCCGCCACAACATCGAGGACGGCAGCGTGCAGCTCGC
CGACCACTACCAGCAGAACACCCCCATCGGCGACGGCCCCGTGCTGCTGCCCGACAACCACTACCTGAGC
ACCCAGTCCGCCCTGAGCAAAGACCCCAACGAGAAGCGCGATCACATGGTCCTGCTGGAGTTCGTGACCG
CCGCCGGGATCACTCTCGGCATGGACGAGCTGTACAAGTAAGAATTCGATATCATAATCAACCTCTGGAT
TACAAAATTTGTGAAAGATTGACTGGTATTCTTAACTATGTTGCTCCTTTTACGCTATGTGGATACGCTG
CTTTAATGCCTTTGTATCATGCTATTGCTTCCCGTATGGCTTTCATTTTCTCCTCCTTGTATAAATCCTG
GTTAGTTCTTGCCACGGCGGAACTCATCGCCGCCTGCCTTGCCCGCTGCTGGACAGGGGCTCGGCTGTTG
GGCACTGACAATTCCGTGGCTCGAGAGATCTTCGACTGTGCCTTCTAGTTGCCAGCCATCTGTTGTTTGC
CCCTCCCCCGTGCCTTCCTTGACCCTGGAAGGTGCCACTCCCACTGTCCTTTCCTAATAAAATGAGGAAA
TTGCATCGCATTGTCTGAGTAGGTGTCATTCTATTCTGGGGGGTGGGGTGGGGCAGGACAGCAAGGGGGA
GGATTGGGAAGACAATAGCAGGCATGAGATCTCACGTGCGGACCGAGCGGCCGCAGGAACCCCTAGTGAT
GGAGTTGGCCACTCCCTCTCTGCGCGCTCGCTCGCTCACTGAGGCCGGGCGACCAAAGGTCGCCCGACGC
CCGGGCTTTGCCCGGGCGGCCTCAGTGAGCGAGCGAGCGCGCAGCTGCCTGCAGGGGCGCCTGATGCGGT
ATTTTCTCCTTACGCATCTGTGCGGTATTTCACACCGCATA
[95 nt withheld, positions 3262-3356]
T
[46 nt withheld, positions 3358-3403]
C
[141 nt withheld, positions 3405-3545]
CCTTTGACGTTGGAGTCCACGTTCTTT
[37 nt withheld, positions 3573-3609]
ACTCTATCTCGGGCTATTCTTTTGATTTATAAGGGATTTTGCCGATTTCGGTCTATTGGTTAAAAAATGA
GCTGATTTAACAAAAATTTAACGCGAATTTTAACAAAATATTAACGTTTACAATTTTATGGTGCACTCTC
AGTACAATCTGCTCTGATGCCGCATAGTTAAGCCAGCCCCGACACCCGCCAACACCCGCTGACGCGCCCT
GACGGGCTTGTCTGCTCCCGGCATCCGCTTACAGACAAGCTGTGACCGTCTCCGGGAGCTGCATGTGTCA
GAGGTTTTCACCGTCATCACCGAAACGCGCGAGACGAAAGGGCCTCGTGATACGCCTATTTTTATAGGTT
AATGTCATGATAATAATGGTTTCTTAGACGTCAGGTGGCACTTTTCGGGGAAATGTGCGCGGAACCCCTA
TTTGTTTATTTTTCTAAATACATTCAAATATGTATCCGCTCATGAGACAATAACCCTGATAAATGCTTCA
ATAATATTGAAAAAGGAAGAGTATGAGTATTCAACATTTCCGTGTCGCCCTTATTCCCTTTTTTGCGGCA
TTTTGCCTTCCTGTTTTTGCTCACCCAGAAACGCTGGTGAAAGTAAAAGATGCTGAAGATCAGTTGGGTG
CACGAGTGGGTTACATCGAACTGGATCTCAACAGCGGTAAGATCCTTGAGAGTTTTCGCCCCGAAGAACG
TTTTCCAATGATGAGCACTTTTAAAGTTCTGCTATGTGGCGCGGTATTATCCCGTATTGACGCCGGGCAA
GAGCAACTCGGTCGCCGCATACACTATTCTCAGAATGACTTGGTTGAGTACTCACCAGTCACAGAAAAGC
ATCTTACGGATGGCATGACAGTAAGAGAATTATGCAGTGCTGCCATAACCATGAGTGATAACACTGCGGC
CAACTTACTTCTGACAACGATCGGAGGACCGAAGGAGCTAACCGCTTTTTTGCACAACATGGGGGATCAT
GTAACTCGCCTTGATCGTTGGGAACCGGAGCTGAATGAAGCCATACCAAACGACGAGCGTGACACCACGA
TGCCTGTAGCAATGGCAACAACGTTGCGCAAACTATTAACTGGCGAACTACTTACTCTAGCTTCCCGGCA
ACAATTAATAGACTGGATGGAGGCGGATAAAGTTGCAGGACCACTTCTGCGCTCGGCCCTTCCGGCTGGC
TGGTTTATTGCTGATAAATCTGGAGCCGGTGAGCGTGGGTCTCGCGGTATCATTGCAGCACTGGGGCCAG
ATGGTAAGCCCTCCCGTATCGTAGTTATCTACACGACGGGGAGTCAGGCAACTATGGATGAACGAAATAG
ACAGATCGCTGAGATAGGTGCCTCACTGATTAAGCATTGGTAACTGTCAGACCAAGTTTACTCATATATA
CTTTAGATTGATTTAAAACTTCATTTTTAATTTAAAAGGATCTAGGTGAAGATCCTTTTTGATAATCTCA
TGACCAAAATCCCTTAACGTGAGTTTTCGTTCCACTGAGCGTCAGACCCCGTAGAAAAGATCAAAGGATC
TTCTTGAGATCCTTTTTTTCTGCGCGTAATCTGCTGCTTGCAAACAAAAAAACCACCGCTACCAGCGGTG
GTTTGTTTGCCGGATCAAGAGCTACCAACTCTTTTTCCGAAGGTAACTGGCTTCAGCAGAGCGCAGATAC
CAAATACTGTTCTTCTAGTGTAGCCGTAGTTAGGCCACCACTTCAAGAACTCTGTAGCACCGCCTACATA
CCTCGCTCTGCTAATCCTGTTACCAGTGGCTGCTGCCAGTGGCGATAAGTCGTGTCTTACCGGGTTGGAC
TCAAGACGATAGTTACCGGATAAGGCGCAGCGGTCGGGCTGAACGGGGGGTTCGTGCACACAGCCCAGCT
TGGAGCGAACGACCTACACCGAACTGAGATACCTACAGCGTGAGCTATGAGAAAGCGCCACGCTTCCCGA
AGGGAGAAAGGCGGACAGGTATCCGGTAAGCGGCAGGGTCGGAACAGGAGAGCGCACGAGGGAGCTTCCA
GGGGGAAACGCCTGGTATCTTTATAGTCCTGTCGGGTTTCGCCACCTCTGACTTGAGCGTCGATTTTTGT
GATGCTCGTCAGGGGGGCGGAGCCTATGGAAAAACGCCAGCAACGCGGCCTTTTTACGGTTCCTGGCCTT
TTGCTGGCCTTTTGCTCACATGT
